Addgene plasmid #14380: pAG306GPD-ccdB-Cerulean
Purpose: (Empty Backbone)
Depositing lab: Susan Lindquist. Depositing organization: Whitehead Institute for Biomedical Research. Publication: A suite of Gateway cloning vectors for high-throughput genetic analysis in Saccharomyces cerevisiae. Alberti S, Gitler AD, Lindquist S. Yeast. 2007 Oct . 24(10):913-9. 10.1002/yea.1502 PubMed 17583893.
Backbone
  Vector backbone: pRS306
  Vector type: Yeast Expression ; Gateway Destination
  Selectable markers: URA3
Growth in bacteria
  Bacterial resistance: Chloramphenicol and Ampicillin, 25 & 100 μg/mL
  Growth temperature: 37°C
  Growth strain: ccdB Survival
  Growth instructions: DB3.1, ccdB Survival
  Copy number: Unknown
Gene/Insert
  Gene/Insert name: None
  Tag / fusion protein: Cerulean (C terminal on backbone)
  Cloning method: Gateway Cloning
  Sequencing primers: 5′ GPDPro_F
Terms and licenses: Academic/Nonprofit Terms; Industry Terms: Not Available to Industry
Depositor comments: Type of plasmid: integrating. This plasmid contains the Gateway technology from Invitrogen; Invitrogen requires purchasing of Gateway Clonase for carrying out the Gateway recombinational cloning reaction http://www.invitrogen.com Please note that the full plasmid sequence is provided as a reference only, and may not match the exact sequence of the plasmid.
How to cite: pAG306GPD-ccdB-Cerulean was a gift from Susan Lindquist (Addgene plasmid # 14380 ; http://n2t.net/addgene:14380 ; RRID:Addgene_14380)
