[The description below was written by a language model from this plasmid's Addgene catalogue record and pLannotate feature annotations shown in this document.]
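Description:
pAG306GPD-ccdB-Cerulean is an empty Gateway destination vector for protein expression in Saccharomyces cerevisiae, built on the pRS306 backbone. It is an integrating plasmid: the feature table shows no yeast replication origin or centromere, so stable maintenance in yeast depends on insertion into the genome, with selection through the URA3 auxotrophic marker (which is also counterselectable with 5-FOA). In E. coli it replicates from a high-copy ColE1/pUC-type origin and carries an ampicillin resistance gene. An f1 origin and remnants of the pBluescript-derived lacZα/MCS region, with flanking T7 and T3 promoters, are also present.

The expression cassette is driven by the strong constitutive GPD (TDH3/GAP) promoter and ends with the CYC1 terminator. Between them lies the Gateway cassette, in which attR1 and attR2 sites flank a chloramphenicol resistance gene and the ccdB toxin gene. Immediately downstream is the coding sequence for the cyan fluorescent protein Cerulean, annotated as the monomeric mCerulean variant. In an LR recombination with an entry clone, the CmR-ccdB segment is exchanged for the gene of interest. If the incoming open reading frame lacks a stop codon and is in frame, it is expressed as a C-terminal Cerulean fusion. Because ccdB poisons DNA gyrase in ordinary E. coli strains, unrecombined vector is selected against after the reaction, while the empty vector itself must be propagated in a ccdB-tolerant strain under combined chloramphenicol and ampicillin selection.

The plasmid belongs to a suite of yeast Gateway vectors designed for high-throughput genetic analysis. It suits constitutive expression of fluorescently tagged proteins from an integrated copy, for example for localisation studies. The deposited full sequence is noted as a reference only and may not match the physical plasmid exactly.
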