Features (pLannotate 1.2.2; 28 found; start..end, strand, type, name):
    137..184     +  misc_feature   bom (fragment): basis of mobility region from pBR322
    195..410     +  promoter       URA3 promoter: S. cerevisiae URA3
    411..1214    +  CDS            URA3: orotidine-5'-phosphate decarboxylase, required for uracil biosynthesis; S. cerevisiae URA3; yeast auxotrophic marker, counterselectable with 5-fluoroorotic acid (5-FOA)
   1293..1342    +  misc_feature   bom (fragment): basis of mobility region from pBR322
   1343..1798    -  rep_origin     f1 ori (sequence partly withheld): f1 bacteriophage origin of replication; arrow indicates direction of (+) strand synthesis
   1806..1963    -  CDS            lacZα (fragment): LacZα fragment of β-galactosidase; lacZ fragment
   1966..1984    +  promoter       T7 promoter: promoter for bacteriophage T7 RNA polymerase
   2009..2653    +  promoter       GAP promoter: S. cerevisiae TDH3; promoter for glyceraldehyde-3-phosphate dehydrogenase
   2659..2679    +  misc_feature   MCS (fragment): pBluescript multiple cloning site
   2683..2807    +  protein_bind   attR1: mutant version of attR; recombination site for the Gateway® LR reaction LR Clonase™
   2832..2862    +  promoter       lac UV5 promoter: E. coli lac promoter with an "up" mutation
   2886..2915    +  promoter       cat promoter (fragment): promoter of the E. coli cat gene encoding chloramphenicol acetyltransferase
   2916..3575    +  CDS            CmR: chloramphenicol acetyltransferase; cat; confers resistance to chloramphenicol
   3757..3915    +  CDS            ccdA (fragment): CCDA_ECO57 - Also known as H, letA. Experimental evidence at protein level: Swiss-Prot protein existence level 1. Antitoxin component of a type II toxin-antitoxin (TA) system which inhibits the post-segregational killing (PSK) of plasmid-free cells, also referred to as a plasmid addiction system. Binds to and blocks the activity of CcdB; will also remove bound CcdB protein from the CcdB-GyrA complex by forming a CcdA-CcdB complex, a process termed rejuvenation. Functions as a transcriptional corepressor for the ccdAB operon, repression also requires CcdB (By similarity). From Escherichia coli
   3920..4222    +  CDS            ccdB: CCDB_ECOLI - Also known as G, letB, letD. Experimental evidence at protein level: Swiss-Prot protein existence level 1. Toxic component of a type II toxin-antitoxin (TA) system, functioning in plasmid maintainence. Responsible for the post- segregational killing (PSK) of plasmid-free cells, also referred to as a plasmid addiction system. Half-life of over 2 hours. Cell killing by CcdB is accompanied by filamentation, defects in chromosome and plasmid segregation, defects in cell division, formation of anucleate cells, decreased DNA synthesis and plasmid loss. Interferes with the activity of DN
   4266..4390    -  protein_bind   attR2: mutant version of attR; recombination site for the Gateway® LR reaction LR Clonase™
   4394..4421    +  misc_feature   MCS (fragment): pBluescript multiple cloning site
   4422..5141    +  CDS            mCerulean: enhanced monomeric variant of CFP (Rizzo et al., 2004) mammalian codon-optimized
   5148..5395    +  terminator     CYC1 terminator: S. cerevisiae CYC1; transcription terminator for CYC1
   5418..5436    -  promoter       T3 promoter: promoter for bacteriophage T3 RNA polymerase
   5481..5497    -  protein_bind   lac operator: The lac repressor binds to the lac operator to inhibit transcription in E. coli. This inhibition can be relieved by adding lactose or isopropyl-β-D-thiogalactopyranoside (IPTG). lac repressor encoded by lacI
   5505..5535    -  promoter       lac promoter: promoter for the E. coli lac operon
   5550..5571    -  protein_bind   CAP binding site: CAP binding activates transcription in the presence of cAMP. E. coli catabolite activator protein
   5584..5676    -  CDS            lacI (fragment): lac repressor; lacI; The lac repressor binds to the lac operator to inhibit transcription in E. coli. This inhibition can be relieved by adding lactose or isopropyl-β-D-thiogalactopyranoside (IPTG).
   5859..6447    -  rep_origin     ori: high-copy-number ColE1/pMB1/pBR322/pUC origin of replication
   6618..7478    -  CDS            AmpR: β-lactamase; bla; confers resistance to ampicillin, carbenicillin, and related antibiotics
   7479..7583    -  promoter       AmpR promoter: bla
   7678..35      +  CDS            rop (fragment) (across the origin): Rop protein, which maintains plasmids at low copy number; rop
>Addgene plasmid #14380 | pAG306GPD-ccdB-Cerulean | depositor full sequence | sequence record 8043 | Author sequence
TCGCGCGTTTCGGTGATGACGGTGAAAACCTCTGACACATGCAGCTCCCGGAGACGGTCACAGCTTGTCT
GTAAGCGGATGCCGGGAGCAGACAAGCCCGTCAGGGCGCGTCAGCGGGTGTTGGCGGGTGTCGGGGCTGG
CTTAACTATGCGGCATCAGAGCAGATTGTACTGAGAGTGCACCACGCTTTTCAATTCAATTCATCATTTT
TTTTTTATTCTTTTTTTTGATTTCGGTTTCTTTGAAATTTTTTTGATTCGGTAATCTCCGAACAGAAGGA
AGAACGAAGGAAGGAGCACAGACTTAGATTGGTATATATACGCATATGTAGTGTTGAAGAAACATGAAAT
TGCCCAGTATTCTTAACCCAACTGCACAGAACAAAAACCTGCAGGAAACGAAGATAAATCATGTCGAAAG
CTACATATAAGGAACGTGCTGCTACTCATCCTAGTCCTGTTGCTGCCAAGCTATTTAATATCATGCACGA
AAAGCAAACAAACTTGTGTGCTTCATTGGATGTTCGTACCACCAAGGAATTACTGGAGTTAGTTGAAGCA
TTAGGTCCCAAAATTTGTTTACTAAAAACACATGTGGATATCTTGACTGATTTTTCCATGGAGGGCACAG
TTAAGCCGCTAAAGGCATTATCCGCCAAGTACAATTTTTTACTCTTCGAAGACAGAAAATTTGCTGACAT
TGGTAATACAGTCAAATTGCAGTACTCTGCGGGTGTATACAGAATAGCAGAATGGGCAGACATTACGAAT
GCACACGGTGTGGTGGGCCCAGGTATTGTTAGCGGTTTGAAGCAGGCGGCAGAAGAAGTAACAAAGGAAC
CTAGAGGCCTTTTGATGTTAGCAGAATTGTCATGCAAGGGCTCCCTATCTACTGGAGAATATACTAAGGG
TACTGTTGACATTGCGAAGAGCGACAAAGATTTTGTTATCGGCTTTATTGCTCAAAGAGACATGGGTGGA
AGAGATGAAGGTTACGATTGGTTGATTATGACACCCGGTGTGGGTTTAGATGACAAGGGAGACGCATTGG
GTCAACAGTATAGAACCGTGGATGATGTGGTCTCTACAGGATCTGACATTATTATTGTTGGAAGAGGACT
ATTTGCAAAGGGAAGGGATGCTAAGGTAGAGGGTGAACGTTACAGAAAAGCAGGCTGGGAAGCATATTTG
AGAAGATGCGGCCAGCAAAACTAAAAAACTGTATTATAAGTAAATGCATGTATACTAAACTCACAAATTA
GAGCTTCAATTTAATTATATCAGTTATTACCCTGCGGTGTGAAATACCGCACAGATGCGTAAGGAGAAAA
TACCGCATCAGGAAATTGTAAACGTTAATATTTTGTTAAAATTCGCGTTAAATTTTTGTTAAATCAGCTC
ATTTTTTAACCAATAGGCCGAAATCGGCAAAATCCCTTATAAATCAAAAGAATAGACCGAGATAGGGT
[37 nt withheld, positions 1469-1505]
AAAGAACGTGGACTCCAACGTCAAAGG
[49 nt withheld, positions 1533-1581]
T
[91 nt withheld, positions 1583-1673]
G
[124 nt withheld, positions 1675-1798]
CGCGCCATTCGCCATTCAGGCTGCGCAACTGTTGGGAAGGGCGATCGGTGCGGGCCTCTTCGCTATTACG
CCAGCTGGCGAAGGGGGGATGTGCTGCAAGGCGATTAAGTTGGGTAACGCCAGGGTTTTCCCAGTCACGA
CGTTGTAAAACGACGGCCAGTGAATTGTAATACGACTCACTATAGGGCGAATTGGAGCTCTTCGAGTTTA
TCATTATCAATACTCGCCATTTCAAAGAATACGTAAATAATTAATAGTAGTGATTTTCCTAACTTTATTT
AGTCAAAAAATTAGCCTTTTAATTCTGCTGTAACCCGTACATGCCCAAAATAGGGGGCGGGTTACACAGA
ATATATAACACCGAAGGTGCCTGGGTGAACAGGTTTATTCCTGGCATCCACTAAATATAATGGAGCCCGC
TTTTTAAGCTGGCATCCAGAAAAAAAAAGAATCCCAGCACCAAAATATTGTTTTCTTCACCAACCATCAG
TTCATAGGTCCATTCTCTTAGCGCAACTACAGAGAACAGGGGCACAAACAGGCAAAAAACGGGCACAACC
TCAATGGAGTGATGCAACCTGCCTGGAGTAAATGATGACACAAGGCAATTGACCCACGCATGTATCTATC
TCATTTTCTTACACCTTCTATTACCTTCTGCTCTCTCTGATTTGGAAAAAGCTGAAAAAAAAGGTTGAAA
CCAGTTCCCTGAAATTATTCCCCTACTTGACTAATAAGTATATAAAGACGGTAGGTATTGATTGTAATTC
TGTAAATCTATTTCTTAAACTTCTTAAATTCTACTTTTATAGTTAGTCTTTTTTTTAGTTTTAAAACACC
AGAACTTAGTTTCGACGGATTCTAGAACTAGTGGATCCCCCATCACAAGTTTGTACAAAAAAGCTGAACG
AGAAACGTAAAATGATATAAATATCAATATATTAAATTAGATTTTGCATAAAAAACAGACTACATAATAC
TGTAAAACACAACATATCCAGTCACTATGGCGGCCGCATTAGGCACCCCAGGCTTTACACTTTATGCTTC
CGGCTCGTATAATGTGTGGATTTTGAGTTAGGATCCGTCGAGATTTTCAGGAGCTAAGGAAGCTAAAATG
GAGAAAAAAATCACTGGATATACCACCGTTGATATATCCCAATGGCATCGTAAAGAACATTTTGAGGCAT
TTCAGTCAGTTGCTCAATGTACCTATAACCAGACCGTTCAGCTGGATATTACGGCCTTTTTAAAGACCGT
AAAGAAAAATAAGCACAAGTTTTATCCGGCCTTTATTCACATTCTTGCCCGCCTGATGAATGCTCATCCG
GAATTCCGTATGGCAATGAAAGACGGTGAGCTGGTGATATGGGATAGTGTTCACCCTTGTTACACCGTTT
TCCATGAGCAAACTGAAACGTTTTCATCGCTCTGGAGTGAATACCACGACGATTTCCGGCAGTTTCTACA
CATATATTCGCAAGATGTGGCGTGTTACGGTGAAAACCTGGCCTATTTCCCTAAAGGGTTTATTGAGAAT
ATGTTTTTCGTCTCAGCCAATCCCTGGGTGAGTTTCACCAGTTTTGATTTAAACGTGGCCAATATGGACA
ACTTCTTCGCCCCCGTTTTCACCATGGGCAAATATTATACGCAAGGCGACAAGGTGCTGATGCCGCTGGC
GATTCAGGTTCATCATGCCGTCTGTGATGGCTTCCATGTCGGCAGAATGCTTAATGAATTACAACAGTAC
TGCGATGAGTGGCAGGGCGGGGCGTAAACGCCGCGTGGATCCGGCTTACTAAAAGCCAGATAACAGTATG
CGTATTTGCGCGCTGATTTTTGCGGTATAAGAATATATACTGATATGTATACCCGAAGTATGTCAAAAAG
AGGTATGCTATGAAGCAGCGTATTACAGTGACAGTTGACAGCGACAGCTATCAGTTGCTCAAGGCATATA
TGATGTCAATATCTCCGGTCTGGTAAGCACAACCATGCAGAATGAAGCCCGTCGTCTGCGTGCCGAACGC
TGGAAAGCGGAAAATCAGGAAGGGATGGCTGAGGTCGCCCGGTTTATTGAAATGAACGGCTCTTTTGCTG
ACGAGAACAGGGGCTGGTGAAATGCAGTTTAAGGTTTACACCTATAAAAGAGAGAGCCGTTATCGTCTGT
TTGTGGATGTACAGAGTGATATTATTGACACGCCCGGGCGACGGATGGTGATCCCCCTGGCCAGTGCACG
TCTGCTGTCAGATAAAGTCTCCCGTGAACTTTACCCGGTGGTGCATATCGGGGATGAAAGCTGGCGCATG
ATGACCACCGATATGGCCAGTGTGCCGGTCTCCGTTATCGGGGAAGAAGTGGCTGATCTCAGCCACCGCG
AAAATGACATCAAAAACGCCATTAACCTGATGTTCTGGGGAATATAAATGTCAGGCTCCCTTATACACAG
CCAGTCTGCAGGTCGACCATAGTGACTGGATATGTTGTGTTTTACAGTATTATGTAGTCTGTTTTTTATG
CAAAATCTAATTTAATATATTGATATTTATATCATTTTACGTTTCTCGTTCAGCTTTCTTGTACAAAGTG
GTGATGGGCTGCAGGAATTCGATATCAAGCTTAATGGTGAGCAAGGGCGAGGAGCTGTTCACCGGGGTGG
TGCCCATCCTGGTCGAGCTGGACGGCGACGTAAACGGCCACAAGTTCAGCGTGTCCGGCGAGGGCGAGGG
CGATGCCACCTACGGCAAGCTGACCCTGAAGTTCATCTGCACCACCGGCAAGCTGCCCGTGCCCTGGCCC
ACCCTCGTGACCACCCTGACCTGGGGCGTGCAGTGCTTCGCCCGCTACCCCGACCACATGAAGCAGCACG
ACTTCTTCAAGTCCGCCATGCCCGAAGGCTACGTCCAGGAGCGCACCATCTTCTTCAAGGACGACGGCAA
CTACAAGACCCGCGCCGAGGTGAAGTTCGAGGGCGACACCCTGGTGAACCGCATCGAGCTGAAGGGCATC
GACTTCAAGGAGGACGGCAACATCCTGGGGCACAAGCTGGAGTACAACTACATCAGCGACAACGTCTATA
TCACCGCCGACAAGCAGAAGAACGGCATCAAGGCCAACTTCAAGATCCGCCACAACATCGAGGACGGCAG
CGTGCAGCTCGCCGACCACTACCAGCAGAACACCCCCATCGGCGACGGCCCCGTGCTGCTGCCCGACAAC
CACTACCTGAGCACCCAGTCCAAGCTGAGCAAAGACCCCAACGAGAAGCGCGATCACATGGTCCTGCTGG
AGTTCGTGACCGCCGCCGGGATCACTCTCGGCATGGACGAGCTGTACAAGTAACTCGAGTCATGTAATTA
GTTATGTCACGCTTACATTCACGCCCTCCCCCCACATCCGCTCTAACCGAAAAGGAAGGAGTTAGACAAC
CTGAAGTCTAGGTCCCTATTTATTTTTTTATAGTTATGTTAGTATTAAGAACGTTATTTATATTTCAAAT
TTTTCTTTTTTTTCTGTACAGACGCGTGTACGCATGTAACATTATACTGAAAACCTTGCTTGAGAAGGTT
TTGGGACGCTCGAAGGCTTTAATTTGCGGCCGGTACCCAGCTTTTGTTCCCTTTAGTGAGGGTTAATTCC
GAGCTTGGCGTAATCATGGTCATAGCTGTTTCCTGTGTGAAATTGTTATCCGCTCACAATTCCACACAAC
ATAGGAGCCGGAAGCATAAAGTGTAAAGCCTGGGGTGCCTAATGAGTGAGGTAACTCACATTAATTGCGT
TGCGCTCACTGCCCGCTTTCCAGTCGGGAAACCTGTCGTGCCAGCTGCATTAATGAATCGGCCAACGCGC
GGGGAGAGGCGGTTTGCGTATTGGGCGCTCTTCCGCTTCCTCGCTCACTGACTCGCTGCGCTCGGTCGTT
CGGCTGCGGCGAGCGGTATCAGCTCACTCAAAGGCGGTAATACGGTTATCCACAGAATCAGGGGATAACG
CAGGAAAGAACATGTGAGCAAAAGGCCAGCAAAAGGCCAGGAACCGTAAAAAGGCCGCGTTGCTGGCGTT
TTTCCATAGGCTCGGCCCCCCTGACGAGCATCACAAAAATCGACGCTCAAGTCAGAGGTGGCGAAACCCG
ACAGGACTATAAAGATACCAGGCGTTCCCCCCTGGAAGCTCCCTCGTGCGCTCTCCTGTTCCGACCCTGC
CGCTTACCGGATACCTGTCCGCCTTTCTCCCTTCGGGAAGCGTGGCGCTTTCTCAATGCTCACGCTGTAG
GTATCTCAGTTCGGTGTAGGTCGTTCGCTCCAAGCTGGGCTGTGTGCACGAACCCCCCGTTCAGCCCGAC
CGCTGCGCCTTATCCGGTAACTATCGTCTTGAGTCCAACCCGGTAAGACACGACTTATCGCCACTGGCAG
CAGCCACTGGTAACAGGATTAGCAGAGCGAGGTATGTAGGCGGTGCTACAGAGTTCTTGAAGTGGTGGCC
TAACTACGGCTACACTAGAAGGACAGTATTTGGTATCTGCGCTCTGCTGAAGCCAGTTACCTTCGGAAAA
AGAGTTGGTAGCTCTTGATCCGGCAAACAAACCACCGCTGGTAGCGGTGGTTTTTTTGTTTGCAAGCAGC
AGATTACGCGCAGAAAAAAAGGATCTCAAGAAGATCCTTTGATCTTTTCTACGGGGTCTGACGCTCAGTG
GAACGAAAACTCACGTTAAGGGATTTTGGTCATGAGATTATCAAAAAGGATCTTCACCTAGATCCTTTTA
AATTAAAAATGAAGTTTTAAATCAATCTAAAGTATATATGAGTAAACTTGGTCTGACAGTTACCAATGCT
TAATCAGTGAGGCACCTATCTCAGCGATCTGTCTATTTCGTTCATCCATAGTTGCCTGACTGCCCGTCGT
GTAGATAACTACGATACGGGAGGGCTTACCATCTGGCCCCAGTGCTGCAATGATACCGCGAGACCCACGC
TCACCGGCTCCAGATTTATCAGCAATAAACCAGCCAGCCGGAAGGGCCGAGCGCAGAAGTGGTCCTGCAA
CTTTATCCGCCTCCATCCAGTCTATTAATTGTTGCCGGGAAGCTAGAGTAAGTAGTTCGCCAGTTAATAG
TTTGCGCAACGTTGTTGCCATTGCTACAGGCATCGTGGTGTCACGCTCGTCGTTTGGTATGGCTTCATTC
AGCTCCGGTTCCCAACGATCAAGGCGAGTTACATGATCCCCCATGTTGTGAAAAAAAGCGGTTAGCTCCT
TCGGTCCTCCGATCGTTGTCAGAAGTAAGTTGGCCGCAGTGTTATCACTCATGGTTATGGCAGCACTGCA
TAATTCTCTTACTGTCATGCCATCCGTAAGATGCTTTTCTGTGACTGGTGAGTACTCAACCAAGTCATTC
TGAGAATAGTGTATGCGGCGACCGAGTTGCTCTTGCCCGGCGTCAATACGGGATAATACCGCGCCACATA
GCAGAACTTTAAAAGTGCTCATCATTGGAAAACGTTCTTCGGGGCGAAAACTCTCAAGGATCTTACCGCT
GTTGAGATCCAGTTCGATGTAACCCACTCGTGCACCCAACTGATCTTCAGCATCTTTTACTTTCACCAGC
GTTTCTGGGTGAGCAAAAACAGGAAGGCAAAATGCCGCAAAAAAGGGAATAAGGGCGACACGGAAATGTT
GAATACTCATACTCTTCCTTTTTCAATATTATTGAAGCATTTATCAGGGTTATTGTCTCATGAGCGGATA
CATATTTGAATGTATTTAGAAAAATAAACAAATAGGGGTTCCGCGCACATTTCCCCGAAAAGTGCCACCT
GACGTCTAAGAAACCATTATTATCATGACATTAACCTATAAAAATAGGCGTATCACGAGGCCCTTTCGTC
