>Addgene plasmid #14380 | pAG306GPD-ccdB-Cerulean | addgene partial sequence | sequence record 21022 | 14380 with pRS_marker
CATTTTTTTTTTATTCTTTTTTTTGATTTCGGTTTCCTTGAAATTTTTTTGATTCGGTAATCTCCGAACA
GAAGGAAGAACGAAGGAAGGAGCACAGACTTAGATTGGTATATATACGCATATGTAGTGTTGAAGAAACA
TGAAATTGCCCAGTATTCTTAACCCAACTGCACAGAACAAAAACCTGCAGGAAACGAAGATAAATCATGT
CGAAAGCTACATATAAGGAACGTGCTGCTACTCATCCTAGTCCTGTTGCTGCCAAGCTATTTAATATCAT
GCACGAAAAGCAAACAAACTTGTGTGCTTCATTGGATGTTCGTACCACCAAGGAATTACTGGAGTTAGTT
GAAGCATTAGGTCCCAAAATTTGTTTACTAAAAACACATGTGGATATCTTGACTGATTTTTCCATGGAGG
GCACAGTTAAGCCGCTAAAGGCATTATCCGCCAAGTACAATTTTTTACTCTTCGAAGACAGAAAATTTGC
TGACATTGGTAATACAGTCAAATTGCAGTACTCTGCGGGTGTATACAGAATAGCAGAATGGGCAGACATT
ACGAATGCACACGGTGTGGTGGGCCCAGGTATTGTTAGCG
