>Addgene plasmid #14380 | pAG306GPD-ccdB-Cerulean | addgene partial sequence | sequence record 21023 | 14380 with GW5
GGGGTGCCTAATGCGGCCGCCATAGTGACTGGATATGTTGTGTTTTACAGTATTATGTAGTCTGTTTTTT
ATGCAAAATCTAATTTAATATATTGATATTTATATCATTTTACGTTTCTCGTTCAGCTTTTTTGTACAAA
CTTGTGATGGGGGATCCACTAGTTCTAGAATCCGTCGAAACTAAGTTCTGGTGTTTTAAAACTAAAAAAA
AGACTAACTATAAAAGTAGAATTTAAGAAGTTTAAGAAATAGATTTACAGAATTACAATCAATACCTACC
GTCTTTATATACTTATTAGTCAAGTAGGGGAATAATTTCAGGGAACTGGTTTCAACCTTTTTTTTCAGCT
TTTTCCAAATCAGAGAGAGCAGAAGGTAATAGAAGGTGTAAGAAAATGAGATAGATACATGCGTGGGTCA
ATTGCCTTGTGTCATCATTTACTCCAGGCAGGTTGCATCACTCCATTGAGGTTGTGCCCGTTTTTTGCCT
GTTTGTGCCCCTGTTCTCTGTAGTTGCGCTAAGAGAATGGACCTATGAACTGATGGTTGGTGAAGAAAAC
AATATTTTGGTGCTGGGATTCTTTTTTTTTCTGGATGCCAGCTTAAAAAGCGGGCTCCATTATATTTAGT
GGATGCCAGGAATAAACTGTTCACCCAGACACCTACGATGTTATATATTCTGTGTAACCCGCCCCCTATT
TTG
