>Addgene plasmid #14380 | pAG306GPD-ccdB-Cerulean | addgene partial sequence | sequence record 21024 | 14380 with GW3
GAAGAAGTGGCTGATCTCAGCCACCGCGAAAATGACATCAAAAACGCCATTAACCTGATGTTCTGGGGAA
TATAAATGTCAGGCTCCCTTATACACAGCCAGTCTGCAGGTCGACCATAGTGACTGGATATGTTGTGTTT
TACAGTATTATGTAGTCTGTTTTTTATGCAAAATCTAATTTAATATATTGATATTTATATCATTTTACGT
TTCTCGTTCAGCTTTCTTGTACAAAGTGGTGATGGGCTGCAGGAATTCGATATCAAGCTTAATGGTGAGC
AAGGGCGAGGAGCTGTTCACCGGGGTGGTGCCCATCCTGGTCGAGCTGGACGGCGACGTAAACGGCCACA
AGTTCAGCGTGTCCGGCGAGGGCGAGGGCGATGCCACCTACGGCAAGCTGACCCTGAAGTTCATCTGCAC
CACCGGCAAGCTGCCCGTGCCCTGGCCCACCCTCGTGACCACCCTGACCTGGGGCGTGCAGTGCTTCGCC
CGCTACCCCGACCACATGAAGCAGCACGACTTCTTCAAGTCCGCCATGCCCGAAGGCTACGTCCAGGAGC
GCACCATCTTCTTCAAGGACGACGGCAACTACAAGACCCGCGCCGAGGTGAAGTTCGAGGGCGACACCCT
GGTGAACCGCATCGAGCTGAAAGGCATCGACT
